>Addgene plasmid #44749 | pBMN-flag beta-catenin K19R | addgene partial sequence | sequence record 75249 | pBMN_5
CTAGACTGCCGGATCCCCAGCGTGGACAATGGCTACTCAAGCTGATTTGATGGAGTTGGACATGGCCATG
GAACCAGACAGAAGAGCGGCTGTTAGTCACTGGCAGCAACAGTCTTACCTGGACTCTGGAATCCATTCTG
GTGCCACTACTACAGCTCCTTCTCTGAGTGGTAAAGGCAATCCTGAGGAAGAGGATGTGGATACCTCCCA
AGTCCTGTATGAGTGGGAACAGGGATTTTCTCAGTCCTTCACTCAAGAACAAGTAGCTGATATTGATGGA
CAGTATGCAATGACTCGAGCTCAGAGGGTACGAGCTGCTATGTTCCCTGAGACATTAGATGAGGGCATGC
AGATCCCATCTACACAGTTTGATGCTGCTCATCCCACTAATGTCCAGCGTTTGGCTGAACCATCACAGAT
GCTGAAACATGCAGTTGTAAACTTGATTAACTATCAAGATGATGCAGAACTTGCCACACGTGCAATCCCT
GAACTGACAAAACTGCTAAATGACGAGGACCAGGTGGTGGTTAATAAGGCTGCAGTTATGGTCCATCAGC
TTTCTAAAAAGGAAGCTTCCAGACACGCTATCATGCGTTCTCCTCAGATGGTGTCTGCTATTGTACGTAC
CATGCAGAATACAAATGATGTAGAAACAGCTCGTTGTACCGCTGGGACCTTGCATAACCTTTCCCATCAT
CGTGAGGGCTTACTGGCCATCTTTAAGTCTGGAGGCATTCCTGCCCTGGTGAAAATGCTTGGTTCACCAG
TGGATTCTGTGTTGTTTTATGCCATTACAACTCTCCACAACCTTTTATTACATCAAG
