>Addgene plasmid #44749 | pBMN-flag beta-catenin K19R | addgene partial sequence | sequence record 81150 | hBcatenin-F 5'-atggcttggaatgagactgc-3'
TGGTGGATATGGCCAGGATGCCTTGGGTATGGACCCCATGATGGAACATGAGATGGGTGGCCACCACCCT
GGTGCTGACTATCCAGTTGATGGGCTGCCAGATCTGGGGCATGCCCAGGACCTCATGGATGGGCTGCCTC
CAGGTGACAGCAATCAGCTGGCCTGGTTTGATACTGACCTGGACTACAAGGACGACGATGACAAGTAAGC
GGCCGCCAGCACAGTGGTCGACGATAAAATAAAAGATTTTATTTAGTCTCCAGAAAAAGGGGGGAATGAA
AGACCCCACCTGTAGGTTTGGCAAGCTAGCTTAAGTAACGCCATTTTGCAAGGCATGGAAAAATACATAA
CTGAGAATAGAGAAGTTCAGATCAAGGTCAGGAACAGATGGAACAGCTGAATATGGGCCAAACAGGATAT
CTGTGGTAAGCAGTTCCTGCCCCGGCTCAGGGCCAAGAACAGATGGAACAGCTGAATATGGGCCAAACAG
GATATCTGTGGTAAGCAGTTCCTGCCCCGGCTCAGGGCCAAGAACAGATGGTCCCCAGATGCGGTCCAGC
CCTCAGCAGTTTCTAGAGAACCATCAGATGTTTCCAGGGTGCCCCAAGGACCTGAAATGACCCTGTGCCT
TATTTGAACTAACCAATCAGTTCGCTTCTCGCTTCTGTTCGCGCGCTTCTGCTCCCCGAGCTCAATAAAA
GAGCCCACAACCCCTCACTCGGGGCGCCAGTCCTCCGATTGACTGAGTCGCCCGGG
