[The description below was written by a language model from this plasmid's Addgene catalogue record.]
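Description:
pBMN-flag beta-catenin K19R is a retroviral mammalian expression plasmid built on the pBMN-Z backbone, a Moloney murine leukemia virus-type vector. It is propagated in E. coli under ampicillin selection. The record does not give the copy number or bacterial origin, and it lists no mammalian selection marker. No feature table is provided, so the regulatory elements cannot be confirmed directly. In vectors of this family, the insert lies between the viral long terminal repeats alongside a packaging signal. The 5′ LTR normally drives transcription of both the packageable genomic RNA and the inserted gene. Transfecting the plasmid into a suitable packaging cell line therefore yields replication-defective virus that can stably integrate the cassette into dividing target cells.

The payload is beta-catenin, the central transcriptional co-activator of canonical Wnt signaling, carrying a lysine-to-arginine substitution at residue 19. The catalogue fields list a FLAG epitope tag at the C terminus of the insert, which allows detection or immunoprecipitation of the exogenous protein separately from endogenous beta-catenin. The species of origin of the cDNA and the restriction sites used for cloning are not stated.

The associated study examined how Lys-19 and Lys-49 of beta-catenin affect its levels, its T cell factor (TCF)-dependent transcriptional activation and its capacity for neoplastic transformation. Arginine preserves the positive charge but cannot be modified as lysine is, for example by ubiquitin conjugation. The K19R mutant therefore fits experiments that ask how loss of this lysine alters beta-catenin abundance, TCF reporter activity and transforming potential in transduced cells, typically compared with wild-type or other lysine-mutant versions.
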