Addgene plasmid #44749: pBMN-flag beta-catenin K19R
Depositing lab: Eric Fearon. Depositing organization: University of Michigan. Publication: Lysine residues Lys-19 and Lys-49 of beta-catenin regulate its levels and function in T cell factor transcriptional activation and neoplastic transformation. Winer IS, Bommer GT, Gonik N, Fearon ER. J Biol Chem. 2006 Sep 8;281(36):26181-7. Epub 2006 Jul 18. 10.1074/jbc.M604217200 PubMed 16849322.
Backbone
  Vector backbone: pBMN-Z
  Backbone manufacturer: Nolan Lab
  Vector type: Mammalian Expression, Retroviral
Growth in bacteria
  Bacterial resistance: Ampicillin, 100 μg/mL
  Growth temperature: 37°C
  Growth strain: DH5alpha
  Copy number: Unknown
Gene/Insert
  Gene/Insert name: beta-catenin
  Mutation: K19R
  Tag / fusion protein: FLAG (C terminal on insert)
  Cloning method: Restriction Enzyme; 5′ cloning site unknown (unknown if destroyed); 3′ cloning site unknown (unknown if destroyed)
  Sequencing primers: 5′ pLXSN-5
Terms and licenses: Academic/Nonprofit Terms; Industry Terms: Not Available to Industry
How to cite: pBMN-flag beta-catenin K19R was a gift from Eric Fearon (Addgene plasmid # 44749 ; http://n2t.net/addgene:44749 ; RRID:Addgene_44749)
